>Addgene plasmid #20430 | pWZL Neo Myr Flag BLK | addgene partial sequence | sequence record 26252 | 20430 with pWZL-Fwd
CTCCTTCTCTAGGCGCCGGCCGGATCCAGAATTCGCCACCATGGGGTCTTCAAAATCTAAACCAAAGGAC
CCCAGCCAGCGCCGGCGCAGGATCCGAGGTTACCTTGACTACAAAGACGATGACGACAAGCAATTGACAA
GTTTGTACAAAAAAGTTGGCATGGGGCTGGTAAGTAGCAAAAAGCCGGACAAGGAAAAGCCGATCAAAGA
GAAGGACAAGGGCCAATGGAGCCCCCTGAAGGTCAGCGCCCAAGACAAGGACGCCCCGCCACTGCCGCCC
CTGGTTGTCTTCAACCACCTTACTCCTCCACCGCCCGATGAACACCTGGATGAAGACAAGCATTTCGTGG
TGGCTCTGTATGACTACACCGCTATGAATGATCGGGACCTGCAGATGCTGAAGGGGGAGAAGCTACAGGT
CCTGAAGGGAACTGGAGACTGGTGGCTGGCCAGGTCACTCGTCACAGGAAGAGAAGGCTATGTGCCCAGC
AACTTTGTGGCCCGAGTGGAGAGCCTGGAAATGGAAAGGTGGTTCTTTAGATCACAGGGTCGGAAGGAGG
CTGAGAGGCAGCTTCTTGCTCCAATCAACAAGGCCGGCTCCTTTCTTATCAGAGAGAGTGAAACCAACAA
AGGTGCCTTCTCCCTGTCTGTGAAGGATGTCACCACCCANGGGAGCTGATCAAGCACTATAAGATCCGCT
GCCTGGATGA
