[The description below was written by a language model from this plasmid's Addgene catalogue record.]
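Description:
pWZL Neo Myr Flag BLK is a retroviral mammalian expression plasmid carrying the human BLK open reading frame (B lymphoid tyrosine kinase, a Src-family non-receptor tyrosine kinase) in the pWZL-Neo-Myr-Flag-DEST Gateway destination backbone. The ORF was first cloned into a Gateway entry vector and then moved by LR recombination into the destination vector, so that it sits in frame behind two backbone-encoded N-terminal elements: a myristoylation signal and a Flag epitope. The myristoylation sequence directs lipid modification and membrane targeting of the fusion protein, a strategy commonly used to promote constitutive activation of kinases. The Flag tag allows detection or immunoprecipitation of the expressed protein. The plasmid is maintained in bacteria under ampicillin selection, and a recombination-deficient strain is recommended because repeated retroviral sequences can rearrange. In mammalian cells, a neomycin resistance marker permits G418 selection of transduced populations. No feature table accompanies the record, so the promoter driving the insert, the arrangement of the neomycin cassette, and the bacterial origin of replication are not explicitly stated. In retroviral vectors of this type, expression generally comes from the viral long terminal repeat.

The construct belongs to a library of myristoylated, Flag-tagged human kinase clones assembled for gain-of-function screening, in work that used integrative genomic approaches to identify kinase oncogenes in breast cancer. It is suited to producing retrovirus for stable delivery of membrane-targeted BLK into target cells, for example in transformation or signalling assays. The depositors note that the identity of the gene has been verified, but that the clone has not been fully sequenced, so minor mutations cannot be excluded.
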