Addgene plasmid #20430: pWZL Neo Myr Flag BLK
Depositing lab: William Hahn & Jean Zhao. Depositing organization: Dana-Farber Cancer Institute. Publication: Integrative Genomic Approaches Identify IKBKE as a Breast Cancer Oncogene (Kinase Library Clones). Boehm JS, Zhao JJ, Yao J, Kim SY, Firestein R, Dunn IF, Sjostrom SK, Garraway LA, Weremowicz S, Richardson AL, Greulich H, Stewart CJ, Mulvey LA, Shen RR, Ambrogio L, Hirozane-Kishikawa T, Hill DE, Vidal M, Meyerson M, Grenier JK, Hinkle G, Root DE, Roberts TM, Lander ES, Polyak K, Hahn WC. Cell. 2007 Jun 15. 129(6):1065-1079. 10.1016/j.cell.2007.03.052 PubMed 17574021.
Backbone
  Vector backbone: pWZL-Neo-Myr-Flag-DEST
  Backbone manufacturer: William Hahn Lab (available at Addgene, #15300)
  Vector type: Mammalian Expression, Retroviral
  Selectable markers: Neomycin (select with G418)
Growth in bacteria
  Bacterial resistance: Ampicillin, 100 μg/mL
  Growth temperature: 37°C
  Growth strain: Stbl3
  Growth instructions: Stbl3 cells to prevent recombination.
  Copy number: Unknown
Gene/Insert
  Gene/Insert name: BLK (alt name: B lymphoid tyrosine kinase)
  Species: H. sapiens (human)
  GenBank ID: NM_001715
  Entrez Gene: BLK (a.k.a. MODY11)
  Tag / fusion protein: Myr (N terminal on backbone); Flag (N terminal on backbone)
  Cloning method: Gateway Cloning
  Sequencing primers: 5′ pWZL-Fwd (GAA CCT CCT CGT TCG ACC); 3′ pWZL-Rev (TTC CGG GCC CTC ACA TTG)
Resource information
  A portion of this plasmid was derived from a plasmid made by: 1-G7
Terms and licenses: Academic/Nonprofit Terms; Industry Terms: Not Available to Industry
Depositor comments: ORFs were cloned into Gateway compatible pEntry vectors. An LR recombination reaction was performed to move the ORF to pWZL-Neo-Myr-Flag DEST such that the ORF would have 5' myristoylation and flag tags. This plasmid is part of a kinase library, and the gene has been verified, but has not been fully sequenced for minor mutations. Please see the following link for plasmids from this article that are not part of the kinase library http://www.addgene.org/pubmed/17574021
How to cite: pWZL Neo Myr Flag BLK was a gift from William Hahn & Jean Zhao (Addgene plasmid # 20430 ; http://n2t.net/addgene:20430 ; RRID:Addgene_20430)
